Addgene plasmid #145802: pCI.neo-rPAM1-M314I
Purpose: expresses catalytically inactive rat PAM-1 in mammalian cells
Depositing lab: Betty Eipper & Richard Mains. Publication: The catalytic core of peptidylglycine alpha-hydroxylating monooxygenase: investigation by site-directed mutagenesis, Cu X-ray absorption spectroscopy, and electron paramagnetic resonance. Eipper BA, Quon AS, Mains RE, Boswell JS, Blackburn NJ. Biochemistry. 1995 Mar 7;34(9):2857-65. doi: 10.1021/bi00009a016. PubMed 7893699.
Backbone
  Vector backbone: pCIS
  Backbone manufacturer: Cornelia Gorman
  Backbone size w/o insert (bp): 5000
  Total vector size (bp): 8000
  Vector type: Mammalian Expression
Growth in bacteria
  Bacterial resistance: Ampicillin, 100 μg/mL
  Growth temperature: 37°C
  Growth strain: DH5alpha
  Copy number: High Copy
Gene/Insert
  Gene/Insert name: rat PALcc (peptidyl-hydroxyglycine alpha-amidating monooxygenase)
  Species: R. norvegicus (rat)
  Insert size (bp): 1350
  Mutation: changed methionine 314 to isoleucine to inactivate monooxygenase activity
  GenBank ID: AAC05607.1
  Entrez Gene: Pam (a.k.a. PHM)
  Cloning method: Restriction Enzyme; 5′ cloning site Hind3 (not destroyed); 3′ cloning site Xba1 (not destroyed)
  Sequencing primers: 5′ TAATACGACTCACTATAGG; 3′ GTGGTTTGTCCAAACTCATC
Terms and licenses: Academic/Nonprofit Terms; Industry Terms: Not Available to Industry
How to cite: pCI.neo-rPAM1-M314I was a gift from Betty Eipper & Richard Mains (Addgene plasmid # 145802 ; http://n2t.net/addgene:145802 ; RRID:Addgene_145802)
