[The description below was written by a language model from this plasmid's Addgene catalogue record and pLannotate feature annotations shown in this document.]
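Description:
pCI.neo-rPAM1-M314I is a mammalian expression plasmid for rat peptidylglycine alpha-amidating monooxygenase (Pam, isoform PAM-1) carrying a methionine-314-to-isoleucine substitution that inactivates the monooxygenase (PHM) activity. In the sequenced plasmid (about 8.4 kb) the Pam open reading frame is driven by the human CMV immediate-early enhancer and promoter. A chimeric β-globin/immunoglobulin intron lies upstream of the coding sequence to improve expression, and an SV40 polyadenylation signal lies downstream. A T7 promoter sits just before the insert and a T3 promoter fragment just after it, both typically used for in vitro transcription or as sequencing primer sites. The insert was cloned between HindIII and XbaI sites, both retained.

A separate cassette, consisting of the SV40 enhancer/early promoter, the neo gene and a synthetic poly(A) signal, allows G418 selection of stably transfected mammalian cells. In bacteria the plasmid is maintained through a high-copy ColE1/pUC-type origin and selected with ampicillin via β-lactamase. An f1 origin is also present for single-stranded DNA production.

The catalogue fields are not fully consistent with the sequence. They list the backbone as pCIS, but the plasmid name and the annotated features match a pCI-neo-type vector. They also name the insert as "rat PALcc" at 1350 bp, whereas the annotated Pam coding region spans roughly 2.9 kb. That length agrees with the stated purpose of expressing PAM-1, the bifunctional protein with both PHM and lyase domains, rather than a lyase catalytic core alone. The construct serves as a catalytically inactive control or comparison for wild-type PAM-1 in studies of peptide amidation in mammalian cells.
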