Features (pLannotate 1.2.2; 20 found; start..end, strand, type, name):
      3..380     +  enhancer       CMV enhancer: human cytomegalovirus immediate early enhancer
    381..592     +  promoter       CMV promoter: human cytomegalovirus (CMV) immediate early promoter
    753..885     +  intron         chimeric intron: chimera between introns from human β-globin and immunoglobulin heavy chain genes
    930..948     +  promoter       T7 promoter: promoter for bacteriophage T7 RNA polymerase
    971..3898    +  CDS            Pam: AMD_RAT - Experimental evidence at protein level: Swiss-Prot protein existence level 1. Bifunctional enzyme that catalyzes the post-translational modification of inactive peptidylglycine precursors to the corresponding bioactive alpha-amidated peptides, a terminal modification in biosynthesis of many neural and endocrine peptides (By similarity). Alpha-amidation involves two sequential reactions, both of which are catalyzed by separate catalytic domains of the enzyme. The first step, catalyzed by peptidyl alpha-hydroxylating monoxygenase (PHM) domain, is the copper-, ascorbate-, and O2- depend
   3914..3939    -  misc_feature   MCS (fragment): pBluescript multiple cloning site
   3960..3977    -  promoter       T3 promoter (fragment): promoter for bacteriophage T3 RNA polymerase
   3995..4116    -  polyA_signal   SV40 poly(A) signal: SV40 polyadenylation signal
   4139..4207    -  CDS            large T antigen (fragment): large T antigen from SV40 (simian virus 40)
   4231..4298    +  CDS            lacZα (fragment): LacZα fragment of β-galactosidase; lacZ fragment
   4302..4730    +  rep_origin     f1 ori (sequence partly withheld): f1 bacteriophage origin of replication; arrow indicates direction of (+) strand synthesis
   4758..4809    -  misc_feature   bom (fragment): basis of mobility region from pBR322
   4874..5231    +  promoter       SV40 promoter: SV40 enhancer and early promoter
   5282..6073    +  CDS            neo: KKA2_KLEPN - Also known as kan, nptII. Experimental evidence at protein level: Swiss-Prot protein existence level 1. Resistance to kanamycin, neomycin, paromomycin, ribostamycin, butirosin and gentamicin B. From Klebsiella pneumoniae.
   6140..6188    +  polyA_signal   poly(A) signal: synthetic polyadenylation signal
   6208..6262    -  misc_feature   bom (fragment): basis of mobility region from pBR322
   6364..6399    -  CDS            rop (fragment): Rop protein, which maintains plasmids at low copy number; rop
   6494..6598    +  promoter       AmpR promoter: bla
   6599..7459    +  CDS            AmpR: β-lactamase; bla; confers resistance to ampicillin, carbenicillin, and related antibiotics
   7630..8218    +  rep_origin     ori: high-copy-number ColE1/pMB1/pBR322/pUC origin of replication
>Addgene plasmid #145802 | pCI.neo-rPAM1-M314I | addgene full sequence | sequence record 299344 | Addgene NGS Result
GGCATTGATTATTGACTAGTTATTAATAGTAATCAATTACGGGGTCATTAGTTCATAGCCCATATATGGA
GTTCCGCGTTACATAACTTACGGTAAATGGCCCGCCTGGCTGACCGCCCAACGACCCCCGCCCATTGACG
TCAATAATGACGTATGTTCCCATAGTAACGCCAATAGGGACTTTCCATTGACGTCAATGGGTGGAGTATT
TACGGTAAACTGCCCACTTGGCAGTACATCAAGTGTATCATATGCCAAGTCCGCCCCCTATTGACGTCAA
TGACGGTAAATGGCCCGCCTGGCATTATGCCCAGTACATGACCTTACGGGACTTTCCTACTTGGCAGTAC
ATCTACGTATTAGTCATCGCTATTACCATGGTGATGCGGTTTTGGCAGTACACCAATGGGCGTGGATAGC
GGTTTGACTCACGGGGATTTCCAAGTCTCCACCCCATTGACGTCAATGGGAGTTTGTTTTGGCACCAAAA
TCAACGGGACTTTCCAAAATGTCGTAACAACTGCGATCGCCCGCCCCGTTGACGCAAATGGGCGGTAGGC
GTGTACGGTGGGAGGTCTATATAAGCAGAGCTCGTTTAGTGAACCGTCAGATCACTAGAAGCTTTATTGC
GGTAGTTTATCACAGTTAAATTGCTAACGCAGTCAGTGCTTCTGACACAACAGTCTCGAACTTAAGCTGC
AGTGACTCTCTTAAGGTAGCCTTGCAGAAGTTGGTCGTGAGGCACTGGGCAGGTAAGTATCAAGGTTACA
AGACAGGTTTAAGGAGACCAATAGAAACTGGGCTTGTCGAGACAGAGAAGACTCTTGCGTTTCTGATAGG
CACCTATTGGTCTTACTGACATCCACTTTGCCTTTCTCTCCACAGGTGTCCACTCCCAGTTCAATTACAG
CTCTTAAGGCTAGAGTACTTAATACGACTCACTATAGGCTACGATAAGCTTGCCGCCACCATGGCCGGAC
GCGCCCGCAGCGGTCTGCTACTGCTGCTGCTGGGGCTGCTCGCCCTGCAGAGCAGCTGCCTGGCCTTCAG
AAGCCCACTTTCTGTCTTTAAGAGGTTTAAAGAAACTACCAGATCATTTTCCAATGAATGCCTTGGTACC
ATTGGACCAGTCACCCCTCTTGATGCATCAGATTTTGCGCTGGATATTCGCATGCCTGGGGTTACACCTA
AAGAGTCTGACACATACTTCTGCATGTCCATGCGTCTGCCTGTGGATGAGGAAGCCTTCGTGATTGACTT
CAAGCCTCGTGCCAGCATGGATACTGTCCACCATATGCTGCTGTTTGGATGCAATATGCCCTCGTCCACT
GGAAGTTACTGGTTTTGTGATGAAGGAACCTGTACAGATAAAGCCAATATTCTATATGCCTGGGCAAGGA
ATGCTCCCCCCACCCGGCTCCCGAAAGGTGTTGGATTCAGAGTTGGAGGAGAAACTGGAAGCAAATACTT
CGTCCTTCAAGTTCACTATGGCGATATCAGTGCTTTTCGAGATAATCACAAAGACTGCTCTGGCGTGTCC
GTACATCTCACACGTGTGCCCCAGCCTTTAATTGCGGGCATGTACCTTATGATGTCTGTTGACACTGTCA
TACCACCAGGAGAGAAAGTAGTGAATGCTGACATTTCGTGCCAATACAAAATGTATCCAATGCATGTGTT
TGCCTACAGAGTCCACACTCACCATTTAGGTAAGGTGGTGAGCGGATACAGAGTAAGAAACGGACAGTGG
ACACTGATTGGACGCCAGAACCCCCAGCTGCCACAGGCTTTCTACCCTGTGGAACACCCCGTTGATGTTA
CTTTTGGTGATATACTGGCAGCCAGATGTGTGTTCACTGGTGAAGGGAGGACAGAGGCCACCCATATCGG
CGGCACTTCTAGTGACGAAATATGTAACCTGTACATCATGTATTACATGGAAGCCAAATATGCACTTTCC
TTCATGACCTGTACAAAGAACGTGGCTCCAGATATGTTCAGAACTATCCCAGCAGAGGCCAATATCCCAA
TTCCTGTCAAACCGGACATGGTTATGATGCACGGGCATCACAAAGAAGCAGAAAACAAAGAAAAGAGTGC
TTTAATGCAGCAGCCAAAACAGGGAGAGGAAGAAGTATTAGAGCAGGGTGATTTCTATTCACTGCTTTCC
AAGCTGCTAGGAGAAAGGGAAGATGTTCATGTGCACAAGTATAATCCTACAGAAAAGACAGAATCTGGGT
CAGACCTGGTAGCTGAGATTGCAAACGTGGTCCAGAAAAAGGACCTTGGTCGGTCTGACGCCAGAGAAGG
TGCAGAGCATGAGGAATGGGGTAATGCTATCCTAGTCAGAGACAGGATCCACAGATTCCACCAGCTAGAG
TCAACTCTGAGGCCAGCTGAGAGCAGAGCTTTCTCGTTCCAGCAGCCTGGCGAAGGCCCTTGGGAACCAG
AACCCTCAGGAGATTTCCATGTGGAAGAAGAACTGGACTGGCCTGGAGTGTACTTGTTACCAGGCCAGGT
TTCTGGGGTGGCCCTGGATTCTAAGAATAACCTAGTGATTTTCCACAGAGGTGACCATGTTTGGGATGGA
AACTCTTTTGACAGCAAGTTTGTTTACCAGCAAAGAGGTCTTGGGCCAATTGAAGAAGACACCATCCTGG
TCATTGACCCAAATAATGCTGAAATCCTCCAGTCCAGTGGCAAGAACCTGTTTTATTTACCACACGGCTT
GAGCATAGATACAGATGGAAATTATTGGGTCACAGATGTGGCTCTCCACCAGGTGTTCAAATTGGACCCG
CATAGCAAAGAAGGCCCTCTCTTAATTCTGGGAAGGAGCATGCAACCTGGGAGTGACCAAAATCATTTCT
GCCAGCCCACCGATGTGGCTGTGGAGCCCAGTACTGGAGCTGTCTTCGTGTCAGACGGTTACTGTAACAG
TCGGATTGTGCAGTTTTCACCAAGCGGAAAGTTCGTCACCCAGTGGGGAGAAGAGTCCTCTGGAAGCAGT
CCTAGGCCAGGCCAGTTCAGTGTTCCTCACAGTTTGGCCCTTGTGCCTCATTTGGACCAGTTGTGTGTGG
CAGACAGGGAAAATGGCCGAATCCAATGCTTCAAAACTGACACCAAAGAATTTGTGAGAGAGATTAAGCA
CGCATCATTTGGAAGGAATGTCTTTGCCATTTCATATATACCAGGTTTCCTCTTTGCCGTAAACGGGAAG
CCTTACTTTGGAGACCAAGAGCCCGTGCAAGGATTTGTGATGAACTTTTCCAGTGGGGAAATTATAGACG
TCTTCAAGCCAGTACGCAAGCACTTCGACATGCCTCATGATATTGTGGCTTCTGAAGATGGGACTGTGTA
CATTGGAGACGCACACACAAACACCGTGTGGAAGTTCACCCTGACTGAAAAAATGGAGCATCGGTCAGTT
AAAAAGGCTGGCATTGAAGTCCAGGAAATCAAAGAAGCCGAGGCAGTTGTTGAACCCAAAGTGGAGAACA
AACCCACCTCCTCAGAATTGCAGAAGATGCAAGAGAAACAGAAACTGAGCACAGAGCCCGGCTCGGGAGT
GTCCGTGGTTCTCATTACAACCCTTCTGGTTATTCCTGTGCTGGTCCTGCTGGCCATTGTCATGTTTATT
CGGTGGAAAAAATCAAGGGCCTTTGGAGATCATGACCGCAAGCTCGAGTCAAGTTCTGGAAGAGTCCTGG
GAAGATTCCGAGGAAAGGGAAGCGGCGGCTTAAATCTGGGAAATTTCTTTGCAAGTCGAAAAGGCTACAG
CAGAAAAGGGTTTGACCGAGTGAGCACAGAGGGGAGTGACCAAGAGAAAGATGAGGACGACGGAACTGAG
TCTGAAGAGGAGTACTCGGCCCCGCTGCCCAAGCCTGCACCTTCCTCCTGAGCTCCAGCCTTCGCCCGGG
GGATCCACTAGTTCTAGAGTCGACCCGGGCGGCCGCTTCCCTTTAGTGAGGGTTAATGCTTCGAGCAGAC
ATGATAAGATACATTGATGAGTTTGGACAAACCACAACTAGAATGCAGTGAAAAAAATGCTTTATTTGTG
AAATTTGTGATGCTATTGCTTTATTTGTAACCATTATAAGCTGCAATAAACAAGTTAACAACAACAATTG
CATTCATTTTATGTTTCAGGTTCAGGGGGAGATGTGGGAGGTTTTTTAAAGCAAGTAAAACCTCTACAAA
TGTGGTAAAATCCGATAAGGATCGATCCGGGCTGGCGTAATAGCGAAGAGGCCCGCACCGATCGCCCTTC
CCAACAGTTGCGCAGCCTGAATGGCGAATGG
[124 nt withheld, positions 4302-4425]
C
[91 nt withheld, positions 4427-4517]
A
[49 nt withheld, positions 4519-4567]
CCTTTGACGTTGGAGTCCACGTTCTTT
[37 nt withheld, positions 4595-4631]
ACCCTATCTCGGTCTATTCTTTTGATTTATAAGGGATTTTGCCGATTTCGGCCTATTGGTTAAAAAATGA
GCTGATTTAACAAAAATTTAACGCGAATTTTAACAAAATATTAACGCTTACAATTTCCTGATGCGGTATT
TTCTCCTTACGCATCTGTGCGGTATTTCACACCGCATACGCGGATCTGCGCAGCACCATGGCCTGAAATA
ACCTCTGAAAGAGGAACTTGGTTAGGTACCTTCTGAGGCGGAAAGAACCAGCTGTGGAATGTGTGTCAGT
TAGGGTGTGGAAAGTCCCCAGGCTCCCCAGCAGGCAGAAGTATGCAAAGCATGCATCTCAATTAGTCAGC
AACCAGGTGTGGAAAGTCCCCAGGCTCCCCAGCAGGCAGAAGTATGCAAAGCATGCATCTCAATTAGTCA
GCAACCATAGTCCCGCCCCTAACTCCGCCCATCCCGCCCCTAACTCCGCCCAGTTCCGCCCATTCTCCGC
CCCATGGCTGACTAATTTTTTTTATTTATGCAGAGGCCGAGGCCGCCTCGGCCTCTGAGCTATTCCAGAA
GTAGTGAGGAGGCTTTTTTGGAGGCCTAGGCTTTTGCAAAAAGCTTGATTCTTCTGACACAACAGTCTCG
AACTTAAGGCTAGAGCCACCATGATTGAACAAGATGGATTGCACGCAGGTTCTCCGGCCGCTTGGGTGGA
GAGGCTATTCGGCTATGACTGGGCACAACAGACAATCGGCTGCTCTGATGCCGCCGTGTTCCGGCTGTCA
GCGCAGGGGCGCCCGGTTCTTTTTGTCAAGACCGACCTGTCCGGTGCCCTGAATGAACTGCAGGACGAGG
CAGCGCGGCTATCGTGGCTGGCCACGACGGGCGTTCCTTGCGCAGCTGTGCTCGACGTTGTCACTGAAGC
GGGAAGGGACTGGCTGCTATTGGGCGAAGTGCCGGGGCAGGATCTCCTGTCATCTCACCTTGCTCCTGCC
GAGAAAGTATCCATCATGGCTGATGCAATGCGGCGGCTGCATACGCTTGATCCGGCTACCTGCCCATTCG
ACCACCAAGCGAAACATCGCATCGAGCGAGCACGTACTCGGATGGAAGCCGGTCTTGTCGATCAGGATGA
TCTGGACGAAGAGCATCAGGGGCTCGCGCCAGCCGAACTGTTCGCCAGGCTCAAGGCGCGCATGCCCGAC
GGCGAGGATCTCGTCGTGACCCATGGCGATGCCTGCTTGCCGAATATCATGGTGGAAAATGGCCGCTTTT
CTGGATTCATCGACTGTGGCCGGCTGGGTGTGGCGGACCGCTATCAGGACATAGCGTTGGCTACCCGTGA
TATTGCTGAAGAGCTTGGCGGCGAATGGGCTGACCGCTTCCTCGTGCTTTACGGTATCGCCGCTCCCGAT
TCGCAGCGCATCGCCTTCTATCGCCTTCTTGACGAGTTCTTCTGAGCGGGACTCTGGGGTTCGAAATGAC
CGACCAAGCGACGCCCAACCTGCCATCACGATGGCCGCAATAAAATATCTTTATTTTCATTACATCTGTG
TGTTGGTTTTTTGTGTGAATCGATAGCGATAAGGATCCGCGTATGGTGCACTCTCAGTACAATCTGCTCT
GATGCCGCATAGTTAAGCCAGCCCCGACACCCGCCAACACCCGCTGACGCGCCCTGACGGGCTTGTCTGC
TCCCGGCATCCGCTTACAGACAAGCTGTGACCGTCTCCGGGAGCTGCATGTGTCAGAGGTTTTCACCGTC
ATCACCGAAACGCGCGAGACGAAAGGGCCTCGTGATACGCCTATTTTTATAGGTTAATGTCATGATAATA
ATGGTTTCTTAGACGTCAGGTGGCACTTTTCGGGGAAATGTGCGCGGAACCCCTATTTGTTTATTTTTCT
AAATACATTCAAATATGTATCCGCTCATGAGACAATAACCCTGATAAATGCTTCAATAATATTGAAAAAG
GAAGAGTATGAGTATTCAACATTTCCGTGTCGCCCTTATTCCCTTTTTTGCGGCATTTTGCCTTCCTGTT
TTTGCTCACCCAGAAACGCTGGTGAAAGTAAAAGATGCTGAAGATCAGTTGGGTGCACGAGTGGGTTACA
TCGAACTGGATCTCAACAGCGGTAAGATCCTTGAGAGTTTTCGCCCCGAAGAACGTTTTCCAATGATGAG
CACTTTTAAAGTTCTGCTATGTGGCGCGGTATTATCCCGTATTGACGCCGGGCAAGAGCAACTCGGTCGC
CGCATACACTATTCTCAGAATGACTTGGTTGAGTACTCACCAGTCACAGAAAAGCATCTTACGGATGGCA
TGACAGTAAGAGAATTATGCAGTGCTGCCATAACCATGAGTGATAACACTGCGGCCAACTTACTTCTGAC
AACGATCGGAGGACCGAAGGAGCTAACCGCTTTTTTGCACAACATGGGGGATCATGTAACTCGCCTTGAT
CGTTGGGAACCGGAGCTGAATGAAGCCATACCAAACGACGAGCGTGACACCACGATGCCTGTAGCAATGG
CAACAACGTTGCGCAAACTATTAACTGGCGAACTACTTACTCTAGCTTCCCGGCAACAATTAATAGACTG
GATGGAGGCGGATAAAGTTGCAGGACCACTTCTGCGCTCGGCCCTTCCGGCTGGCTGGTTTATTGCTGAT
AAATCTGGAGCCGGTGAGCGTGGGTCTCGCGGTATCATTGCAGCACTGGGGCCAGATGGTAAGCCCTCCC
GTATCGTAGTTATCTACACGACGGGGAGTCAGGCAACTATGGATGAACGAAATAGACAGATCGCTGAGAT
AGGTGCCTCACTGATTAAGCATTGGTAACTGTCAGACCAAGTTTACTCATATATACTTTAGATTGATTTA
AAACTTCATTTTTAATTTAAAAGGATCTAGGTGAAGATCCTTTTTGATAATCTCATGACCAAAATCCCTT
AACGTGAGTTTTCGTTCCACTGAGCGTCAGACCCCGTAGAAAAGATCAAAGGATCTTCTTGAGATCCTTT
TTTTCTGCGCGTAATCTGCTGCTTGCAAACAAAAAAACCACCGCTACCAGCGGTGGTTTGTTTGCCGGAT
CAAGAGCTACCAACTCTTTTTCCGAAGGTAACTGGCTTCAGCAGAGCGCAGATACCAAATACTGTTCTTC
TAGTGTAGCCGTAGTTAGGCCACCACTTCAAGAACTCTGTAGCACCGCCTACATACCTCGCTCTGCTAAT
CCTGTTACCAGTGGCTGCTGCCAGTGGCGATAAGTCGTGTCTTACCGGGTTGGACTCAAGACGATAGTTA
CCGGATAAGGCGCAGCGGTCGGGCTGAACGGGGGGTTCGTGCACACAGCCCAGCTTGGAGCGAACGACCT
ACACCGAACTGAGATACCTACAGCGTGAGCTATGAGAAAGCGCCACGCTTCCCGAAGGGAGAAAGGCGGA
CAGGTATCCGGTAAGCGGCAGGGTCGGAACAGGAGAGCGCACGAGGGAGCTTCCAGGGGGAAACGCCTGG
TATCTTTATAGTCCTGTCGGGTTTCGCCACCTCTGACTTGAGCGTCGATTTTTGTGATGCTCGTCAGGGG
GGCGGAGCCTATGGAAAAACGCCAGCAACGCGGCCTTTTTACGGTTCCTGGCCTTTTGCTGGCCTTTTGC
TCACATGGCTCGACAGATCTTCAATATTGGCCATTAGCCATATTATTCATTGGTTATATAGCATAAATCA
ATATTGGCTATTGGCCATTGCATACGTTGTATCTATATCATAATATGTACATTTATATTGGCTCATGTCC
AATATGACCGCCATGTT
